>Addgene plasmid #156850 | pD649-HAsp-LAG3-Fc(DAPA)-AviTag-6xHis | addgene full sequence | sequence record 405787 | Addgene NGS Result
GGCATTGATTATTGACTAGTTATTAATAGTAATCAATTACGGGGTCATTAGTTCATAGCCCATATATGGA
GTTCCGCGTTACATAACTTACGGTAAATGGCCCGCCTGGCTGACCGCCCAACGACCCCCGCCCATTGACG
TCAATAATGACGTATGTTCCCATAGTAACGCCAATAGGGACTTTCCATTGACGTCAATGGGTGGAGTATT
TACGGTAAACTGCCCACTTGGCAGTACATCAAGTGTATCATATGCCAAGTACGCCCCCTATTGACGTCAA
TGACGGTAAATGGCCCGCCTGGCATTATGCCCAGTACATGACCTTATGGGACTTTCCTACTTGGCAGTAC
ATCTACGTATTAGTCATCGCTATTACCATGGTGATGCGGTTTTGGCAGTACATCAATGGGCGTGGATAGC
GGTTTGACTCACGGGGATTTCCAAGTCTCCACCCCATTGACGTCAATGGGAGTTTGTTTTGGCACCAAAA
TCAACGGGACTTTCCAAAATGTCGTAACAACTCCGCCCCATTGACGCAAATGGGCGGTAGGCGTGTACGG
TGGGAGGTCTATATAAGCAGAGCTCGTTTAGTGAACCGTCAGATCGCCTGGAGACGCCATCCACGCTGTT
TTGACCTCCATAGAAGACACCGGGACCGATCCAGCCTCCGCGGCCGGGAACGGTGCATTGGAACGCGGAT
TCCCCGTGCCAAGAGTGACGTAAGTACCGCCTATAGAGTCTATAGGCCCACCCCCTTGGCTTCGTTAGAA
CGCGGCTACAATTAATACATAACCTTATGTATCATACACATACGATTTAGGTGACACTATAGAATAACAT
CCACTTTGCCTTTCTCTCCACAGGTGTCCACTCCCAGGTCCAACTGCACCTCGGTTCTATCGAAAACGCG
CCTGCTAGCGCCACCATGAAGACCATCATTGCCCTGAGCTACATCTTCTGCCTGGTGTTCGCTGCGGCCG
CCGTTCCAGTTGTTTGGGCTCAAGAAGGTGCCCCTGCTCAGCTGCCTTGCAGCCCTACAATCCCACTGCA
GGATCTGAGCCTGCTTCGGAGAGCTGGCGTGACATGGCAGCACCAGCCTGATTCTGGACCTCCTGCTGCT
GCTCCTGGACATCCACTTGCTCCAGGACCTCATCCTGCCGCTCCTAGTTCTTGGGGCCCTAGACCTAGAC
GGTACACCGTGCTGTCTGTTGGACCTGGCGGACTGAGATCTGGCAGACTGCCTCTGCAACCCAGAGTGCA
GCTGGACGAAAGAGGCAGACAGAGGGGCGATTTCAGCCTGTGGCTTAGACCTGCCAGAAGGGCTGACGCC
GGCGAGTATAGAGCTGCCGTGCACCTGAGAGATAGAGCCCTGAGCTGCCGGCTGAGACTGAGACTGGGAC
AAGCCAGCATGACCGCCTCTCCACCTGGATCTCTGAGAGCCAGCGATTGGGTCATCCTGAACTGCAGCTT
CTCCCGGCCTGATAGACCAGCCAGCGTGCACTGGTTCAGAAACAGAGGCCAGGGCAGAGTGCCCGTGCGG
GAATCTCCTCATCATCACCTGGCCGAGAGCTTTCTGTTCCTGCCTCAAGTGTCCCCTATGGACTCTGGCC
CTTGGGGCTGTATCCTGACCTACAGAGATGGCTTCAACGTGTCCATCATGTACAACCTGACCGTGCTGGG
CCTCGAGCCTCCTACACCTCTGACAGTTTATGCCGGCGCTGGCAGCAGAGTGGGCCTGCCTTGTAGACTT
CCTGCCGGCGTGGGCACCAGAAGCTTTCTGACAGCCAAGTGGACACCTCCTGGCGGCGGACCTGATTTGC
TTGTGACAGGCGACAACGGCGACTTCACCCTGAGACTCGAGGATGTGTCTCAGGCCCAGGCCGGCACATA
CACCTGTCACATCCATCTGCAAGAACAGCAGCTGAACGCCACCGTGACACTGGCCATCATCACAGTGACC
CCTAAGAGCTTTGGCAGCCCTGGCAGCCTGGGAAAGCTGCTGTGTGAAGTGACACCCGTGTCCGGCCAAG
AGCGCTTTGTTTGGAGCAGCCTGGATACCCCTAGCCAGAGAAGCTTTAGCGGCCCTTGGCTGGAAGCCCA
AGAAGCCCAGCTGCTTTCTCAGCCTTGGCAGTGCCAGCTGTACCAGGGCGAAAGACTGCTGGGAGCCGCC
GTGTACTTTACCGAGCTTAGTTCTCCTGGCGCTCAAAGAAGCGGCAGAGCACCTGGTGCATTGCCTGCCG
GACATCTTGGCGCGCCGGGCGGCGACAAGACCCACACCTGCCCCCCCTGCCCAGCTCCAGAACTGCTGGG
AGGGCCTTCCGTGTTCCTGTTCCCCCCCAAGCCCAAGGACACCCTGATGATCAGCAGGACCCCCGAGGTG
ACCTGCGTGGTGGTGGCCGTGTCCCACGAGGACCCAGAGGTGAAGTTCAACTGGTACGTGGACGGCGTGG
AGGTGCACAACGCCAAGACCAAGCCCAGAGAGGAGCAGTACAACAGCACCTACAGGGTGGTGTCCGTGCT
GACCGTGCTGCACCAGGACTGGCTGAACGGCAAAGAATACAAGTGCAAAGTCTCCAACAAGGCCCTGGCT
GCCCCAATCGAAAAGACAATCAGCAAGGCCAAGGGCCAGCCACGGGAGCCCCAGGTGTACACCCTGCCCC
CCAGCCGGGAGGAGATGACCAAGAACCAGGTGTCCCTGACCTGTCTGGTGAAGGGCTTCTACCCCAGCGA
TATCGCCGTGGAGTGGGAGAGCAACGGCCAGCCCGAGAACAACTACAAGACCACCCCCCCAGTGCTGGAC
AGCGACGGCAGCTTCTTCCTGTACAGCAAGCTGACCGTGGACAAGTCCAGGTGGCAGCAGGGCAACGTGT
TCAGCTGCAGCGTGATGCACGAGGCCCTGCACAACCACTACACCCAGAAGTCCCTGAGCCTGAGCCCCGG
CGGCAGCGGTCTTAATGATATTTTCGAGGCTCAGAAGATTGAGTGGCATGAACACCACCACCATCACCAC
TAAGGCCGGCCTGTAGTCACTGGCACAACGCGTTACCCGGTAAGCCAATCGGGTATACACGGTCGTCATA
CTGCAGACAGGGTTCTTCTACTTTGCAAGATAGTCTTGAGTAGTAAAATAAATAGATAGAGAAAATCAGC
CTCGACTGTGCCTTCTAGTTGCCAGCCATCTGTTGTTTGCCCCTCCCCCGTGCCTTCCTTGACCCTGGAA
GGTGCCACTCCCACTGTCCTTTCCTAATAAAATGAGGAAATTGCATCACAACACTCAACCCTATCTCGGT
CTATTCTTTTGATTTATAAGGGATTTTGCCGATTTCGGCCTATTGGTTAAAAAATGAGCTGATTTAACAA
AAATTTAACGCGAATTAATTCTGTGGAATGTGTGTCAGTTAGGGTGTGGAAAGTCCCCAGGCTCCCCAGC
AGGCAGAAGTATGCAAAGCATGCATCTCAATTAGTCAGCAACCAGGTGTGGAAAGTCCCCAGGCTCCCCA
GCAGGCAGAAGTATGCAAAGCATGCATCTCAATTAGTCAGCAACCATAGTCCCGCCCCTAACTCCGCCCA
TCCCGCCCCTAACTCCGCCCAGTTCCGCCCATTCTCCGCCCCATGGCTGACTAATTTTTTTTATTTATGC
AGAGGCCGAGGCCGCCTCTGCCTCTGAGCTATTCCAGAAGTAGTGAGGAGGCTTTTTTGGAGGCCTAGGC
TTTTGCAAAAAGCTCCCGGGAGCTTGTATATCCATTTTCGGATCTGATCAGCACGTGTTGACAATTAATC
ATCGGCATAGTATATCGGCATAGTATAATACGACAAGGTGAGGAACTAAACCATGACCGAGTACAAGCCC
ACGGTGCGCCTCGCCACCCGCGACGACGTCCCCAGGGCCGTACGCACCCTCGCCGCCGCGTTCGCCGACT
ACCCCGCCACGCGCCACACCGTCGATCCGGACCGCCACATCGAGCGGGTCACCGAGCTGCAAGAACTCTT
CCTCACGCGCGTCGGGCTCGACATCGGCAAGGTGTGGGTCGCGGACGACGGCGCCGCGGTGGCGGTCTGG
ACCACGCCGGAGAGCGTCGAAGCGGGGGCGGTGTTCGCCGAGATCGGCCCGCGCATGGCCGAGTTGAGCG
GTTCCCGGCTGGCCGCGCAGCAACAGATGGAAGGCCTCCTGGCGCCGCACCGGCCCAAGGAGCCCGCGTG
GTTCCTGGCCACCGTCGGCGTCTCGCCCGACCACCAGGGCAAGGGTCTGGGCAGCGCCGTCGTGCTCCCC
GGAGTGGAGGCGGCCGAGCGCGCCGGGGTGCCCGCCTTCCTGGAGACATCCGCGCCCCGCAACCTCCCCT
TCTACGAGCGGCTCGGCTTCACCGTCACCGCCGACGTCGAGGTGCCCGAAGGACCGCGCACCTGGTGCAT
GACCCGCAAGCCCGGTGCCTGACACGTGCTACGAGATTTCGATTCCACCGCCGCCTTCTATGAAAGGTTG
GGCTTCGGAATCGTTTTCCGGGACGCCGGCTGGATGATCCTCCAGCGCGGGGATCTCATGCTGGAGTTCT
TCGCCCACCCCAACTTGTTTATTGCAGCTTATAATGGTTACAAATAAAGCAATAGCATCACAAATTTCAC
AAATAAAGCATTTTTTTCACTGCATTCTAGTTGTGGTTTGTCCAAACTCATCAATGTATCTTATCATGTC
TGTATACCGTCGACCTCTAGCTAGAGCTTGGCGTAATCATGGTCATTACCAATGCTTAATCAGTGAGGCA
CCTATCTCAGCGATCTGTCTATTTCGTTCATCCATAGTTGCCTGACTCCCCGTCGTGTAGATAACTACGA
TACGGGAGGGCTTACCATCTGGCCCCAGCGCTGCGATGATACCGCGAGAACCACGCTCACCGGCTCCGGA
TTTATCAGCAATAAACCAGCCAGCCGGAAGGGCCGAGCGCAGAAGTGGTCCTGCAACTTTATCCGCCTCC
ATCCAGTCTATTAATTGTTGCCGGGAAGCTAGAGTAAGTAGTTCGCCAGTTAATAGTTTGCGCAACGTTG
TTGCCATCGCTACAGGCATCGTGGTGTCACGCTCGTCGTTTGGTATGGCTTCATTCAGCTCCGGTTCCCA
ACGATCAAGGCGAGTTACATGATCCCCCATGTTGTGCAAAAAAGCGGTTAGCTCCTTCGGTCCTCCGATC
GTTGTCAGAAGTAAGTTGGCCGCAGTGTTATCACTCATGGTTATGGCAGCACTGCATAATTCTCTTACTG
TCATGCCATCCGTAAGATGCTTTTCTGTGACTGGTGAGTACTCAACCAAGTCATTCTGAGAATAGTGTAT
GCGGCGACCGAGTTGCTCTTGCCCGGCGTCAATACGGGATAATACCGCGCCACATAGCAGAACTTTAAAA
GTGCTCATCATTGGAAAACGTTCTTCGGGGCGAAAACTCTCAAGGATCTTACCGCTGTTGAGATCCAGTT
CGATGTAACCCACTCGTGCACCCAACTGATCTTCAGCATCTTTTACTTTCACCAGCGTTTCTGGGTGAGC
AAAAACAGGAAGGCAAAATGCCGCAAAAAAGGGAATAAGGGCGACACGGAAATGTTGAATACTCATATTC
TTCCTTTTTCAATATTATTGAAGCATTTATCAGGGTTATTGTCTCATGAGCGGATACATATTTGAATGTA
TTTAGAAAAATAAACAAATAGGGGTCAGTGTTACAACCAATTAACCAATTCTGAACATTATCGCGAGCCC
ATTTATACCTGAATATGGCTCATAACACCCCTTGCTCATGACCAAAATCCCTTAACGTGAGTTACGCGCG
CGTCGTTCCACTGAGCGTCAGACCCCGTAGAAAAGATCAAAGGATCTTCTTGAGATCCTTTTTTTCTGCG
CGTAATCTGCTGCTTGCAAACAAAAAAACCACCGCTACCAGCGGTGGTTTGTTTGCCGGATCAAGAGCTA
CCAACTCTTTTTCCGAAGGTAACTGGCTTCAGCAGAGCGCAGATACCAAATACTGTTCTTCTAGTGTAGC
CGTAGTTAGCCCACCACTTCAAGAACTCTGTAGCACCGCCTACATACCTCGCTCTGCTAATCCTGTTACC
AGTGGCTGCTGCCAGTGGCGATAAGTCGTGTCTTACCGGGTTGGACTCAAGACGATAGTTACCGGATAAG
GCGCAGCGGTCGGGCTGAACGGGGGGTTCGTGCACACAGCCCAGCTTGGAGCGAACGACCTACACCGAAC
TGAGATACCTACAGCGTGAGCTATGAGAAAGCGCCACGCTTCCCGAAGGGAGAAAGGCGGACAGGTATCC
GGTAAGCGGCAGGGTCGGAACAGGAGAGCGCACGAGGGAGCTTCCAGGGGGAAACGCCTGGTATCTTTAT
AGTCCTGTCGGGTTTCGCCACCTCTGACTTGAGCGTCGATTTTTGTGATGCTCGTCAGGGGGGCGGAGCC
TATGGAAAAACGCCAGCAACGCGGCCTTTTTACGGTTCCTGGCCTTTTGCTGGCCTTTTGCTCACATGTT
CTTTCCTGCGTTATCCCCTGATTCTGTGGATAACCGTATTACCGCCTTTGAGTGAGCTGATACCGCTCGC
CGCAGCCGAACGACCGAGCGCAGCGAGTCAGTGAGCGAGGAAGCGGAAGGCGAGAGTAGGGAACTGCCAG
GCATCAAACTAAGCAGAAGGCCCCTGACGGATGGCCTTTTTGCGTTTCTACAAACTCTTTCTGTGTTGTA
AAACGACGGCCAGTCTTAAGCTCGGGCCCCCTGGGCGGTTCTGATAACGAGTAATCGTTAATCCGCAAAT
AACGTAAAAACCCGCTTCGGCGGGTTTTTTTATGGGGGGAGTTTAGGGAAAGAGCATTTGTCAGAATATT
TAAGGGCGCCTGTCACTTTGCTTGATATATGAGAATTATTTAACCTTATAAATGAGAAAAAAGCAACGCA
CTTTAAATAAGATACGTTGCTTTTTCGATTGATGAACACCTATAATTAAACTATTCATCTATTATTTATG
ATTTTTTGTATATACAATATTTCTAGTTTGTTAAAGAGAATTAAGAAAATAAATCTCGAAAATAATAAAG
GGAAAATCAGTTTTTGATATCAAAATTATACATGTCAACGATAATACAAAATATAATACAAACTATAAGA
TGTTATCAGTATTTATTATCATTTAGAATAAATTTTGTGTCGCCCTTAATTGTGAGCGGATAACAATTAC
GAGCTTCATGCACAGTGGCGTTGACTCAATATTGGCCATTAGCCATATTATTCATTGGTTATATAGCATA
AATCAATATTGGCTATTGGCCATTGCATACGTTGTATCTATATCATAATATGTACATTTATATTGGCTCA
TGTCCAATATGACCGCCATGTT
Features (pLannotate 1.2.2; 21 found; start..end, strand, type, name):
     77..380     +  enhancer       CMV enhancer: human cytomegalovirus immediate early enhancer
    381..584     +  promoter       CMV promoter: human cytomegalovirus (CMV) immediate early promoter
    720..763     +  intron         CMV intron (fragment): modified intron A from human cytomegalovirus
    815..833     +  promoter       SP6 promoter: promoter for bacteriophage SP6 RNA polymerase
    837..874     +  CDS            IgH signal sequence (fragment): signal sequence from the mouse immunoglobulin heavy chain variable region
    977..2248    +  CDS            LAG3 (fragment): LAG3_HUMAN - Also known as FDC. Experimental evidence at protein level: Swiss-Prot protein existence level 1. [Secreted lymphocyte activation gene 3 protein]: May function as a ligand for MHC class II (MHC-II) on antigen-presenting cells (APC), promoting APC activation/maturation and driving Th1 immune response. From Homo sapiens (Human).
   2264..2941    +  CDS            IGHG1 (fragment): IGHG1_HUMAN - Experimental evidence at protein level: Swiss-Prot protein existence level 1. Constant region of immunoglobulin heavy chains. Immunoglobulins, also known as antibodies, are membrane-bound or secreted glycoproteins produced by B lymphocytes. In the recognition phase of humoral immunity, the membrane-bound immunoglobulins serve as receptors which, upon binding of a specific antigen, trigger the clonal expansion and differentiation of B lymphocytes into immunoglobulins- secreting plasma cells. Secreted immunoglobulins mediate the effector phase of humoral immunity, which results in
   3156..3267    +  polyA_signal   bGH poly(A) signal: bovine growth hormone polyadenylation signal
   3268..3376    +  rep_origin     f1 ori (fragment): f1 bacteriophage origin of replication; arrow indicates direction of (+) strand synthesis
   3390..3719    +  promoter       SV40 promoter: SV40 enhancer and early promoter
   3767..3814    +  promoter       EM7 promoter: synthetic bacterial promoter&nbsp
   3833..4432    +  CDS            PuroR (fragment): puromycin N-acetyltransferase; pac from Streptomyces; confers resistance to puromycin
   4442..4567    +  CDS            ble (fragment): BLE_KLEPN - Experimental evidence at protein level: Swiss-Prot protein existence level 1. Binding protein with a strong affinity to the bleomycin family of antibiotics. Binds to CL990; an antimitotic-antibiotic compound. From Klebsiella pneumoniae.
   4562..4683    +  polyA_signal   SV40 poly(A) signal: SV40 polyadenylation signal
   4736..5596    -  CDS            AmpR: β-lactamase; bla; confers resistance to ampicillin, carbenicillin, and related antibiotics
   5599..5695    -  promoter       AmpR promoter (fragment): bla
   5725..5749    -  CDS            KanR (fragment): aminoglycoside phosphotransferase; aph(3')-Ia; confers resistance to kanamycin
   5860..6448    +  rep_origin     ori: high-copy-number ColE1/pMB1/pBR322/pUC origin of replication
   6673..6690    +  terminator     rrnB T2 terminator (fragment): transcription terminator T2 from the E. coli rrnB gene
   6715..6734    -  CDS            lacZα (fragment): LacZα fragment of β-galactosidase; lacZ fragment
   7190..7206    +  protein_bind   lac operator: The lac repressor binds to the lac operator to inhibit transcription in E. coli. This inhibition can be relieved by adding lactose or isopropyl-β-D-thiogalactopyranoside (IPTG). lac repressor encoded by lacI
