[The description below was written by a language model from this plasmid's Addgene catalogue record and pLannotate feature annotations shown in this document.]
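Description:
pD649-HAsp-LAG3-Fc(DAPA)-AviTag-6xHis is a mammalian expression plasmid built on the pD649 backbone for producing the extracellular domain of human LAG3 (CD223) as a secreted, Fc-fused protein. It is propagated in E. coli as a high-copy plasmid through a ColE1/pUC-type origin and selected with ampicillin via the β-lactamase gene. The annotated sequence also contains a cassette in which SV40 early and bacterial EM7 promoters sit upstream of a puromycin N-acetyltransferase coding sequence, followed by an SV40 polyadenylation signal. This could in principle allow puromycin selection in mammalian cells, although the catalogue entry does not list a mammalian selection marker. Short fragments annotated as f1 ori, ble, KanR, lacZα and a lac operator appear to be backbone remnants.

Expression is driven by the CMV immediate-early enhancer and promoter, followed by a fragment of CMV intron A. An SP6 promoter lies just upstream of the coding region and can serve for in vitro transcription or as a sequencing primer site. The open reading frame begins with a leader that the plasmid name designates HAsp, which the automated annotation partially matches to an immunoglobulin heavy chain signal sequence; this directs the protein into the secretory pathway. The LAG3 ectodomain was cloned between retained NotI and AscI sites and is fused at its C terminus to a human IgG1 Fc carrying the D265A and P329A (DAPA) mutations, which are generally used to reduce Fc effector binding. An AviTag for site-specific biotinylation and a 6xHis tag for affinity purification follow, and the transcript ends at a bGH polyadenylation signal.

The plasmid belongs to a collection made for screening interactions among human immunoglobulin-superfamily cell-surface proteins. The depositor notes that some members of the collection may carry an IS4-like transposase insertion upstream of the CMV promoter; no such element is annotated here.
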