Addgene plasmid #156850: pD649-HAsp-LAG3-Fc(DAPA)-AviTag-6xHis
Purpose: Mammalian expression of cell-surface protein extracellular domain fused to Fc(DAPA)-Avi-6xHis. Protein is secreted from cells.
Depositing lab: Chris Garcia. Depositing organization: Stanford University. Publication: A Human IgSF Cell-Surface Interactome Reveals a Complex Network of Protein-Protein Interactions. Wojtowicz WM, Vielmetter J, Fernandes RA, Siepe DH, Eastman CL, Chisholm GB, Cox S, Klock H, Anderson PW, Rue SM, Miller JJ, Glaser SM, Bragstad ML, Vance J, Lam AW, Lesley SA, Zinn K, Garcia KC. Cell. 2020 Aug 20;182(4):1027-1043.e17. doi: 10.1016/j.cell.2020.07.025. PubMed 32822567.
Backbone
  Vector backbone: pD649
  Backbone size w/o insert (bp): 6106
  Vector type: Mammalian Expression
Growth in bacteria
  Bacterial resistance: Ampicillin, 100 μg/mL
  Growth temperature: 37°C
  Growth strain: DH5alpha
  Copy number: High Copy
Gene/Insert
  Gene/Insert name: LAG3
  Species: H. sapiens (human)
  Insert size (bp): 1266
  Mutation: Fc region of human IgG contains D265A and P329A mutations (DAPA)
  Entrez Gene: LAG3 (a.k.a. CD223)
  Promoter: CMV/SP6
  Tag / fusion protein: Fc(DAPA)-AviTag-6xHis (C terminal on backbone)
  Cloning method: Restriction Enzyme; 5′ cloning site GCGGCCGC (not destroyed); 3′ cloning site GGCGCGCC (not destroyed)
  Sequencing primers: 5′ ATTTAGGTGACACTATAG; 3′ CACGTACCAGTTGAACTTCACC
Resource information
  A portion of this plasmid was derived from a plasmid made by: synthesis by ThermoFisher
Terms and licenses: Academic/Nonprofit Terms; Industry Terms: Not Available to Industry
Depositor comments: Some plasmids in this collection may have an IS4-like element ISVsa5 family transposase upstream of the CMV promoter.
How to cite: pD649-HAsp-LAG3-Fc(DAPA)-AviTag-6xHis was a gift from Chris Garcia (Addgene plasmid # 156850 ; http://n2t.net/addgene:156850 ; RRID:Addgene_156850)
