>Addgene plasmid #156850 | pD649-HAsp-LAG3-Fc(DAPA)-AviTag-6xHis | depositor partial sequence | sequence record 302810 | insert (extracellular domain)
GTTCCAGTTGTTTGGGCTCAAGAAGGTGCCCCTGCTCAGCTGCCTTGCAGCCCTACAATCCCACTGCAGG
ATCTGAGCCTGCTTCGGAGAGCTGGCGTGACATGGCAGCACCAGCCTGATTCTGGACCTCCTGCTGCTGC
TCCTGGACATCCACTTGCTCCAGGACCTCATCCTGCCGCTCCTAGTTCTTGGGGCCCTAGACCTAGACGG
TACACCGTGCTGTCTGTTGGACCTGGCGGACTGAGATCTGGCAGACTGCCTCTGCAACCCAGAGTGCAGC
TGGACGAAAGAGGCAGACAGAGGGGCGATTTCAGCCTGTGGCTTAGACCTGCCAGAAGGGCTGACGCCGG
CGAGTATAGAGCTGCCGTGCACCTGAGAGATAGAGCCCTGAGCTGCCGGCTGAGACTGAGACTGGGACAA
GCCAGCATGACCGCCTCTCCACCTGGATCTCTGAGAGCCAGCGATTGGGTCATCCTGAACTGCAGCTTCT
CCCGGCCTGATAGACCAGCCAGCGTGCACTGGTTCAGAAACAGAGGCCAGGGCAGAGTGCCCGTGCGGGA
ATCTCCTCATCATCACCTGGCCGAGAGCTTTCTGTTCCTGCCTCAAGTGTCCCCTATGGACTCTGGCCCT
TGGGGCTGTATCCTGACCTACAGAGATGGCTTCAACGTGTCCATCATGTACAACCTGACCGTGCTGGGCC
TCGAGCCTCCTACACCTCTGACAGTTTATGCCGGCGCTGGCAGCAGAGTGGGCCTGCCTTGTAGACTTCC
TGCCGGCGTGGGCACCAGAAGCTTTCTGACAGCCAAGTGGACACCTCCTGGCGGCGGACCTGATTTGCTT
GTGACAGGCGACAACGGCGACTTCACCCTGAGACTCGAGGATGTGTCTCAGGCCCAGGCCGGCACATACA
CCTGTCACATCCATCTGCAAGAACAGCAGCTGAACGCCACCGTGACACTGGCCATCATCACAGTGACCCC
TAAGAGCTTTGGCAGCCCTGGCAGCCTGGGAAAGCTGCTGTGTGAAGTGACACCCGTGTCCGGCCAAGAG
CGCTTTGTTTGGAGCAGCCTGGATACCCCTAGCCAGAGAAGCTTTAGCGGCCCTTGGCTGGAAGCCCAAG
AAGCCCAGCTGCTTTCTCAGCCTTGGCAGTGCCAGCTGTACCAGGGCGAAAGACTGCTGGGAGCCGCCGT
GTACTTTACCGAGCTTAGTTCTCCTGGCGCTCAAAGAAGCGGCAGAGCACCTGGTGCATTGCCTGCCGGA
CATCTT
